>Addgene plasmid #187027 | pcDNA3.1-IDO2-p2a-eGFP | addgene full sequence | sequence record 372862 | Addgene NGS Result
AGGCTTGACCGACAATTGCATGAAGAATCTGCTTAGGGTTAGGCGTTTTGCGCTGCTTCGCGATGTACGG
GCCAGATATACGCGTTGACATTGATTATTGACTAGTTATTAATAGTAATCAATTACGGGGTCATTAGTTC
ATAGCCCATATATGGAGTTCCGCGTTACATAACTTACGGTAAATGGCCCGCCTGGCTGACCGCCCAACGA
CCCCCGCCCATTGACGTCAATAATGACGTATGTTCCCATAGTAACGCCAATAGGGACTTTCCATTGACGT
CAATGGGTGGAGTATTTACGGTAAACTGCCCACTTGGCAGTACATCAAGTGTATCATATGCCAAGTACGC
CCCCTATTGACGTCAATGACGGTAAATGGCCCGCCTGGCATTATGCCCAGTACATGACCTTATGGGACTT
TCCTACTTGGCAGTACATCTACGTATTAGTCATCGCTATTACCATGGTGATGCGGTTTTGGCAGTACATC
AATGGGCGTGGATAGCGGTTTGACTCACGGGGATTTCCAAGTCTCCACCCCATTGACGTCAATGGGAGTT
TGTTTTGGCACCAAAATCAACGGGACTTTCCAAAATGTCGTAACAACTCCGCCCCATTGACGCAAATGGG
CGGTAGGCGTGTACGGTGGGAGGTCTATATAAGCAGAGCTCTCTGGCTAACTAGAGAACCCACTGCTTAC
TGGCTTATCGAAATTAATACGACTCACTATAGGGAGACCCAAGCTGGCTAGCGTTTAAACTTAAGCTTGG
TACCGAGCTCGGATCCATGCTGCACTTCCACTACTACGACACCAGCAACAAGATCATGGAGCCCCACCGC
CCCAACGTGAAGACCGCCGTGCCCCTGAGCCTGGAGAGCTACCACATCAGCGAGGAGTACGGCTTCCTGC
TGCCCGACAGCCTGAAGGAGCTGCCCGACCACTACCGCCCCTGGATGGAGATCGCCAACAAGCTGCCCCA
GCTGATCGACGCCCACCAGCTGCAGGCCCACGTGGACAAGATGCCCCTGCTGAGCTGCCAGTTCCTGAAG
GGCCACCGCGAGCAGCGCCTGGCCCACCTGGTGCTGAGCTTCCTGACCATGGGCTACGTGTGGCAGGAGG
GCGAGGCCCAGCCCGCCGAGGTGCTGCCCCGCAACCTGGCCCTGCCCTTCGTGGAGGTGAGCCGCAACCT
GGGCCTGCCCCCCATCCTGGTGCACAGCGACCTGGTGCTGACCAACTGGACCAAGAAGGACCCCGACGGC
TTCCTGGAGATCGGCAACCTGGAGACCATCATCAGCTTCCCCGGCGGCGAGAGCCTGCACGGCTTCATCC
TGGTGACCGCCCTGGTGGAGAAGGAGGCCGTGCCCGGCATCAAGGCCCTGGTGCAGGCCACCAACGCCAT
CCTGCAGCCCAACCAGGAGGCCCTGCTGCAGGCCCTGCAGCGCCTGCGCCTGAGCATCCAGGACATCACC
AAGACCCTGGGCCAGATGCACGACTACGTGGACCCCGACATCTTCTACGCCGGCATCCGCATCTTCCTGA
GCGGCTGGAAGGACAACCCCGCCATGCCCGCCGGCCTGATGTACGAGGGCGTGAGCCAGGAGCCCCTGAA
GTACAGCGGCGGCAGCGCCGCCCAGAGCACCGTGCTGCACGCCTTCGACGAGTTCCTGGGCATCCGCCAC
AGCAAGGAGAGCGGCGACTTCCTGTACCGCATGCGCGACTACATGCCCCCCAGCCACAAGGCCTTCATCG
AGGACATCCACAGCGCCCCCAGCCTGCGCGACTACATCCTGAGCAGCGGCCAGGACCACCTGCTGACCGC
CTACAACCAGTGCGTGCAGGCCCTGGCCGAGCTGCGCAGCTACCACATCACCATGGTGACCAAGTACCTG
ATCACCGCCGCCGCCAAGGCCAAGCACGGCAAGCCCAACCACCTGCCCGGCCCCCCCCAGGCCCTGAAGG
ACCGCGGCACCGGCGGCACCGCCGTGATGAGCTTCCTGAAGAGCGTGCGCGACAAGACCCTGGAGAGCAT
CCTGCACCCCCGCGGCCTCGAGTCTAGAGGAAGCGGAGCTACTAACTTCAGCCTGCTGAAGCAGGCTGGA
GACGTGGAGGAGAACCCTGGACCTATGAGCAAGGGCGAGGAGCTGTTCACCGGGGTGGTGCCCATCCTGG
TCGAGCTGGACGGCGACGTAAACGGCCACAAGTTCAGCGTGTCCGGCGAGGGCGAGGGCGATGCCACCTA
CGGCAAGCTGACCCTGAAGTTCATCTGCACCACCGGCAAGCTGCCCGTGCCCTGGCCCACCCTCGTGACC
ACCCTGACCTACGGCGTGCAGTGCTTCAGCCGCTACCCCGACCACATGAAGCAGCACGACTTCTTCAAGT
CCGCCATGCCCGAAGGCTACGTCCAGGAGCGCACCATCTTCTTCAAGGACGACGGCAACTACAAGACCCG
CGCCGAGGTGAAGTTCGAGGGCGACACCCTGGTGAACCGCATCGAGCTGAAGGGCATCGACTTCAAGGAG
GACGGCAACATCCTGGGGCACAAGCTGGAGTACAACTACAACAGCCACAACGTCTATATCATGGCCGACA
AGCAGAAGAACGGCATCAAGGTGAACTTCAAGATCCGCCACAACATCGAGGACGGCAGCGTGCAGCTCGC
CGACCACTACCAGCAGAACACCCCCATCGGCGACGGCCCCGTGCTGCTGCCCGACAACCACTACCTGAGC
ACCCAGTCCGCCCTGAGCAAAGACCCCAACGAGAAGCGCGATCACATGGTCCTGCTGGAGTTCGTGACCG
CCGCCGGGATCACTCACGGCATGGACGAGCTGTACAAGTAAGGGCCCGTTTAAACCCGCTGATCAGCCTC
GACTGTGCCTTCTAGTTGCCAGCCATCTGTTGTTTGCCCCTCCCCCGTGCCTTCCTTGACCCTGGAAGGT
GCCACTCCCACTGTCCTTTCCTAATAAAATGAGGAAATTGCATCGCATTGTCTGAGTAGGTGTCATTCTA
TTCTGGGGGGTGGGGTGGGGCAGGACAGCAAGGGGGAGGATTGGGAAGACAATAGCAGGCATGCTGGGGA
TGCGGTGGGCTCTATGGCTTCTGAGGCGGAAAGAACCAGCTGGGGCTCTAGGGGGTATCCCC
[124 nt withheld, positions 3143-3266]
C
[91 nt withheld, positions 3268-3358]
A
[49 nt withheld, positions 3360-3408]
CCTTTGACGTTGGAGTCCACGTTCTTT
[37 nt withheld, positions 3436-3472]
ACCCTATCTCGGTCTATTCTTTTGATTTATAAGGGATTTTGCCGATTTCGGCCTATTGGTTAAAAAATGA
GCTGATTTAACAAAAATTTAACGCGAATTAATTCTGTGGAATGTGTGTCAGTTAGGGTGTGGAAAGTCCC
CAGGCTCCCCAGCAGGCAGAAGTATGCAAAGCATGCATCTCAATTAGTCAGCAACCAGGTGTGGAAAGTC
CCCAGGCTCCCCAGCAGGCAGAAGTATGCAAAGCATGCATCTCAATTAGTCAGCAACCATAGTCCCGCCC
CTAACTCCGCCCATCCCGCCCCTAACTCCGCCCAGTTCCGCCCATTCTCCGCCCCATGGCTGACTAATTT
TTTTTATTTATGCAGAGGCCGAGGCCGCCTCTGCCTCTGAGCTATTCCAGAAGTAGTGAGGAGGCTTTTT
TGGAGGCCTAGGCTTTTGCAAAAAGCTCCCGGGAGCTTGTATATCCATTTTCGGATCTGATCAAGAGACA
GGATGAGGATCGTTTCGCATGATTGAACAAGATGGATTGCACGCAGGTTCTCCGGCCGCTTGGGTGGAGA
GGCTATTCGGCTATGACTGGGCACAACAGACAATCGGCTGCTCTGATGCCGCCGTGTTCCGGCTGTCAGC
GCAGGGGCGCCCGGTTCTTTTTGTCAAGACCGACCTGTCCGGTGCCCTGAATGAACTGCAGGACGAGGCA
GCGCGGCTATCGTGGCTGGCCACGACGGGCGTTCCTTGCGCAGCTGTGCTCGACGTTGTCACTGAAGCGG
GAAGGGACTGGCTGCTATTGGGCGAAGTGCCGGGGCAGGATCTCCTGTCATCTCACCTTGCTCCTGCCGA
GAAAGTATCCATCATGGCTGATGCAATGCGGCGGCTGCATACGCTTGATCCGGCTACCTGCCCATTCGAC
CACCAAGCGAAACATCGCATCGAGCGAGCACGTACTCGGATGGAAGCCGGTCTTGTCGATCAGGATGATC
TGGACGAAGAGCATCAGGGGCTCGCGCCAGCCGAACTGTTCGCCAGGCTCAAGGCGCGCATGCCCGACGG
CGAGGATCTCGTCGTGACCCATGGCGATGCCTGCTTGCCGAATATCATGGTGGAAAATGGCCGCTTTTCT
GGATTCATCGACTGTGGCCGGCTGGGTGTGGCGGACCGCTATCAGGACATAGCGTTGGCTACCCGTGATA
TTGCTGAAGAGCTTGGCGGCGAATGGGCTGACCGCTTCCTCGTGCTTTACGGTATCGCCGCTCCCGATTC
GCAGCGCATCGCCTTCTATCGCCTTCTTGACGAGTTCTTCTGAGCGGGACTCTGGGGTTCGAAATGACCG
ACCAAGCGACGCCCAACCTGCCATCACGAGATTTCGATTCCACCGCCGCCTTCTATGAAAGGTTGGGCTT
CGGAATCGTTTTCCGGGACGCCGGCTGGATGATCCTCCAGCGCGGGGATCTCATGCTGGAGTTCTTCGCC
CACCCCAACTTGTTTATTGCAGCTTATAATGGTTACAAATAAAGCAATAGCATCACAAATTTCACAAATA
AAGCATTTTTTTCACTGCATTCTAGTTGTGGTTTGTCCAAACTCATCAATGTATCTTATCATGTCTGTAT
ACCGTCGACCTCTAGCTAGAGCTTGGCGTAATCATGGTCATAGCTGTTTCCTGTGTGAAATTGTTATCCG
CTCACAATTCCACACAACATACGAGCCGGAAGCATAAAGTGTAAAGCCTGGGGTGCCTAATGAGTGAGCT
AACTCACATTAATTGCGTTGCGCTCACTGCCCGCTTTCCAGTCGGGAAACCTGTCGTGCCAGCTGCATTA
ATGAATCGGCCAACGCGCGGGGAGAGGCGGTTTGCGTATTGGGCGCTCTTCCGCTTCCTCGCTCACTGAC
TCGCTGCGCTCGGTCGTTCGGCTGCGGCGAGCGGTATCAGCTCACTCAAAGGCGGTAATACGGTTATCCA
CAGAATCAGGGGATAACGCAGGAAAGAACATGTGAGCAAAAGGCCAGCAAAAGGCCAGGAACCGTAAAAA
GGCCGCGTTGCTGGCGTTTTTCCATAGGCTCCGCCCCCCTGACGAGCATCACAAAAATCGACGCTCAAGT
CAGAGGTGGCGAAACCCGACAGGACTATAAAGATACCAGGCGTTTCCCCCTGGAAGCTCCCTCGTGCGCT
CTCCTGTTCCGACCCTGCCGCTTACCGGATACCTGTCCGCCTTTCTCCCTTCGGGAAGCGTGGCGCTTTC
TCATAGCTCACGCTGTAGGTATCTCAGTTCGGTGTAGGTCGTTCGCTCCAAGCTGGGCTGTGTGCACGAA
CCCCCCGTTCAGCCCGACCGCTGCGCCTTATCCGGTAACTATCGTCTTGAGTCCAACCCGGTAAGACACG
ACTTATCGCCACTGGCAGCAGCCACTGGTAACAGGATTAGCAGAGCGAGGTATGTAGGCGGTGCTACAGA
GTTCTTGAAGTGGTGGCCTAACTACGGCTACACTAGAAGAACAGTATTTGGTATCTGCGCTCTGCTGAAG
CCAGTTACCTTCGGAAAAAGAGTTGGTAGCTCTTGATCCGGCAAACAAACCACCGCTGGTAGCGGTGGTT
TTTTTGTTTGCAAGCAGCAGATTACGCGCAGAAAAAAAGGATCTCAAGAAGATCCTTTGATCTTTTCTAC
GGGGTCTGACGCTCAGTGGAACGAAAACTCACGTTAAGGGATTTTGGTCATGAGATTATCAAAAAGGATC
TTCACCTAGATCCTTTTAAATTAAAAATGAAGTTTTAAATCAATCTAAAGTATATATGAGTAAACTTGGT
CTGACAGTTACCAATGCTTAATCAGTGAGGCACCTATCTCAGCGATCTGTCTATTTCGTTCATCCATAGT
TGCCTGACTCCCCGTCGTGTAGATAACTACGATACGGGAGGGCTTACCATCTGGCCCCAGTGCTGCAATG
ATACCGCGAGACCCACGCTCACCGGCTCCAGATTTATCAGCAATAAACCAGCCAGCCGGAAGGGCCGAGC
GCAGAAGTGGTCCTGCAACTTTATCCGCCTCCATCCAGTCTATTAATTGTTGCCGGGAAGCTAGAGTAAG
TAGTTCGCCAGTTAATAGTTTGCGCAACGTTGTTGCCATTGCTACAGGCATCGTGGTGTCACGCTCGTCG
TTTGGTATGGCTTCATTCAGCTCCGGTTCCCAACGATCAAGGCGAGTTACATGATCCCCCATGTTGTGCA
AAAAAGCGGTTAGCTCCTTCGGTCCTCCGATCGTTGTCAGAAGTAAGTTGGCCGCAGTGTTATCACTCAT
GGTTATGGCAGCACTGCATAATTCTCTTACTGTCATGCCATCCGTAAGATGCTTTTCTGTGACTGGTGAG
TACTCAACCAAGTCATTCTGAGAATAGTGTATGCGGCGACCGAGTTGCTCTTGCCCGGCGTCAATACGGG
ATAATACCGCGCCACATAGCAGAACTTTAAAAGTGCTCATCATTGGAAAACGTTCTTCGGGGCGAAAACT
CTCAAGGATCTTACCGCTGTTGAGATCCAGTTCGATGTAACCCACTCGTGCACCCAACTGATCTTCAGCA
TCTTTTACTTTCACCAGCGTTTCTGGGTGAGCAAAAACAGGAAGGCAAAATGCCGCAAAAAAGGGAATAA
GGGCGACACGGAAATGTTGAATACTCATACTCTTCCTTTTTCAATATTATTGAAGCATTTATCAGGGTTA
TTGTCTCATGAGCGGATACATATTTGAATGTATTTAGAAAAATAAACAAATAGGGGTTCCGCGCACATTT
CCCCGAAAAGTGCCACCTGACGTCGACGGATCGGGAGATCTCCCGATCCCCTATGGTGCACTCTCAGTAC
AATCTGCTCTGATGCCGCATAGTTAAGCCAGTATCTGCTCCCTGCTTGTGTGTTGGAGGTCGCTGAGTAG
TGCGCGAGCAAAATTTAAGCTACAACAAGGCA
Features (pLannotate 1.2.2; 21 found; start..end, strand, type, name):
     87..466     +  enhancer       CMV enhancer: human cytomegalovirus immediate early enhancer
    467..670     +  promoter       CMV promoter: human cytomegalovirus (CMV) immediate early promoter
    666..699     +  LTR            5' LTR (truncated) (fragment): truncated 5' long terminal repeat (LTR) from HIV-1
    715..733     +  promoter       T7 promoter: promoter for bacteriophage T7 RNA polymerase
    787..2046    +  CDS            IDO2: I23O2_HUMAN - Also known as INDOL1. Experimental evidence at protein level: Swiss-Prot protein existence level 1. Catalyzes the first and rate limiting step of the catabolism of the essential amino acid tryptophan along the kynurenine pathway (PubMed:17671174). Involved in immune regulation. May not play a significant role in tryptophan-related tumoral resistance (PubMed:25691885). From Homo sapiens (Human).
   2125..2838    +  CDS            GFP (S65T): GFP (S65T) is a basic (constitutively fluorescent) green fluorescent protein published in 1995, derived from Aequorea victoria.
   2873..3097    +  polyA_signal   bGH poly(A) signal: bovine growth hormone polyadenylation signal
   3101..3122    +  promoter       SV40 promoter (fragment): SV40 enhancer and early promoter
   3143..3571    +  rep_origin     f1 ori (sequence partly withheld): f1 bacteriophage origin of replication; arrow indicates direction of (+) strand synthesis
   3585..3914    +  promoter       SV40 promoter: SV40 enhancer and early promoter
   3981..4772    +  CDS            neo: KKA2_KLEPN - Also known as kan, nptII. Experimental evidence at protein level: Swiss-Prot protein existence level 1. Resistance to kanamycin, neomycin, paromomycin, ribostamycin, butirosin and gentamicin B. From Klebsiella pneumoniae.
   4796..4954    +  CDS            ble (fragment): BLE_KLEPN - Experimental evidence at protein level: Swiss-Prot protein existence level 1. Binding protein with a strong affinity to the bleomycin family of antibiotics. Binds to CL990; an antimitotic-antibiotic compound. From Klebsiella pneumoniae.
   4949..5070    +  polyA_signal   SV40 poly(A) signal: SV40 polyadenylation signal
   5143..5159    -  protein_bind   lac operator: The lac repressor binds to the lac operator to inhibit transcription in E. coli. This inhibition can be relieved by adding lactose or isopropyl-β-D-thiogalactopyranoside (IPTG). lac repressor encoded by lacI
   5167..5197    -  promoter       lac promoter: promoter for the E. coli lac operon
   5212..5233    -  protein_bind   CAP binding site: CAP binding activates transcription in the presence of cAMP. E. coli catabolite activator protein
   5246..5338    -  CDS            lacI (fragment): lac repressor; lacI; The lac repressor binds to the lac operator to inhibit transcription in E. coli. This inhibition can be relieved by adding lactose or isopropyl-β-D-thiogalactopyranoside (IPTG).
   5521..6109    -  rep_origin     ori: high-copy-number ColE1/pMB1/pBR322/pUC origin of replication
   6280..7140    -  CDS            AmpR: β-lactamase; bla; confers resistance to ampicillin, carbenicillin, and related antibiotics
   7141..7245    -  promoter       AmpR promoter: bla
   7304..7356    -  misc_feature   bom (fragment): basis of mobility region from pBR322
