[The description below was written by a language model from this plasmid's Addgene catalogue record and pLannotate feature annotations shown in this document.]
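Description:
pcDNA3.1-IDO2-p2a-eGFP is a 7.4 kb mammalian expression plasmid built on the pcDNA3.1(+)-P2A-eGFP-C backbone. It is propagated in E. coli through a high-copy ColE1/pUC-type origin and selected with ampicillin via the β-lactamase gene. The backbone also carries an f1 origin for single-stranded DNA production. A neomycin phosphotransferase cassette driven by the SV40 early promoter and terminated by the SV40 poly(A) signal can be used for G418 selection of stably transfected mammalian cells. Several short annotated fragments (HIV-1 LTR, ble, lacI, bom) are partial matches rather than complete elements and are probably backbone remnants or annotation artefacts.

The payload is the human indoleamine 2,3-dioxygenase 2 (IDO2, also INDOL1) coding sequence, derived from a synthetic gene and cloned between BamHI and XhoI sites. IDO2 catalyses the first, rate-limiting step of tryptophan breakdown along the kynurenine pathway and is implicated in immune regulation. Transcription is driven by the CMV immediate-early enhancer and promoter and terminated by the bovine growth hormone polyadenylation signal. A T7 promoter upstream of the insert allows in vitro transcription.

The IDO2 reading frame is followed by a P2A sequence and eGFP. The feature table does not annotate P2A separately, but a short gap between the two coding regions is consistent with it. P2A causes ribosomal skipping during translation, so a single transcript yields IDO2 and GFP as separate polypeptides, with IDO2 keeping a short C-terminal 2A remnant. Green fluorescence therefore marks transfected cells that express IDO2 without fusing the fluorescent protein to the enzyme. The associated publication concerns a tryptophan metabolite and collagen uptake by macrophages.
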