Addgene plasmid #187027: pcDNA3.1-IDO2-p2a-eGFP
Purpose: Expresses IDO2 and GFP (seperately) in mammalian cells
Depositing lab: Geert van den Bogaart. Depositing organization: University of Groningen. Publication: Mitochondrial interaction of fibrosis-protective 5-methoxy tryptophan enhances collagen uptake by macrophages. Maassen S, Warner H, Ioannidis M, Jansma J, Markus H, El Aidy S, Chiara MD, Chiara JL, Maierhofer L, Weavers H, van den Bogaart G. Free Radic Biol Med. 2022 Aug 1;188:287-297. doi: 10.1016/j.freeradbiomed.2022.06.235. Epub 2022 Jun 23. PubMed 35753585.
Backbone
  Vector backbone: pcDNA3.1(+)-P2A-eGFP-C
  Backbone manufacturer: Genscript
  Vector type: Mammalian Expression
Growth in bacteria
  Bacterial resistance: Ampicillin, 100 μg/mL
  Growth temperature: 37°C
  Growth strain: DH5alpha
  Copy number: High Copy
Gene/Insert
  Gene/Insert name: Indoleamine 2,3-dioxygenase 2 (alt names: IDO2; Indoleamine 2,3-dioxygenase-like protein 1; Indoleamine-pyrrole 2,3-dioxygenase-like protein 1)
  Species: H. sapiens (human)
  GenBank ID: NM_194294.2
  Entrez Gene: IDO2 (a.k.a. INDOL1)
  Promoter: CMV
  Tag / fusion protein: P2A-GFP (C terminal on insert)
  Cloning method: Restriction Enzyme; 5′ cloning site BamHI (not destroyed); 3′ cloning site XhoI (not destroyed)
  Sequencing primers: 5′ CMV-F; 3′ BGH-rev
Resource information
  A portion of this plasmid was derived from a plasmid made by: Synthetic gene
Terms and licenses: Academic/Nonprofit Terms; Industry Terms: Not Available to Industry
How to cite: pcDNA3.1-IDO2-p2a-eGFP was a gift from Geert van den Bogaart (Addgene plasmid # 187027 ; http://n2t.net/addgene:187027 ; RRID:Addgene_187027)
