>Addgene plasmid #187027 | pcDNA3.1-IDO2-p2a-eGFP | depositor partial sequence | sequence record 363107 | IDO2 insert
GGATCCATGCTGCACTTCCACTACTACGACACCAGCAACAAGATCATGGAGCCCCACCGCCCCAACGTGA
AGACCGCCGTGCCCCTGAGCCTGGAGAGCTACCACATCAGCGAGGAGTACGGCTTCCTGCTGCCCGACAG
CCTGAAGGAGCTGCCCGACCACTACCGCCCCTGGATGGAGATCGCCAACAAGCTGCCCCAGCTGATCGAC
GCCCACCAGCTGCAGGCCCACGTGGACAAGATGCCCCTGCTGAGCTGCCAGTTCCTGAAGGGCCACCGCG
AGCAGCGCCTGGCCCACCTGGTGCTGAGCTTCCTGACCATGGGCTACGTGTGGCAGGAGGGCGAGGCCCA
GCCCGCCGAGGTGCTGCCCCGCAACCTGGCCCTGCCCTTCGTGGAGGTGAGCCGCAACCTGGGCCTGCCC
CCCATCCTGGTGCACAGCGACCTGGTGCTGACCAACTGGACCAAGAAGGACCCCGACGGCTTCCTGGAGA
TCGGCAACCTGGAGACCATCATCAGCTTCCCCGGCGGCGAGAGCCTGCACGGCTTCATCCTGGTGACCGC
CCTGGTGGAGAAGGAGGCCGTGCCCGGCATCAAGGCCCTGGTGCAGGCCACCAACGCCATCCTGCAGCCC
AACCAGGAGGCCCTGCTGCAGGCCCTGCAGCGCCTGCGCCTGAGCATCCAGGACATCACCAAGACCCTGG
GCCAGATGCACGACTACGTGGACCCCGACATCTTCTACGCCGGCATCCGCATCTTCCTGAGCGGCTGGAA
GGACAACCCCGCCATGCCCGCCGGCCTGATGTACGAGGGCGTGAGCCAGGAGCCCCTGAAGTACAGCGGC
GGCAGCGCCGCCCAGAGCACCGTGCTGCACGCCTTCGACGAGTTCCTGGGCATCCGCCACAGCAAGGAGA
GCGGCGACTTCCTGTACCGCATGCGCGACTACATGCCCCCCAGCCACAAGGCCTTCATCGAGGACATCCA
CAGCGCCCCCAGCCTGCGCGACTACATCCTGAGCAGCGGCCAGGACCACCTGCTGACCGCCTACAACCAG
TGCGTGCAGGCCCTGGCCGAGCTGCGCAGCTACCACATCACCATGGTGACCAAGTACCTGATCACCGCCG
CCGCCAAGGCCAAGCACGGCAAGCCCAACCACCTGCCCGGCCCCCCCCAGGCCCTGAAGGACCGCGGCAC
CGGCGGCACCGCCGTGATGAGCTTCCTGAAGAGCGTGCGCGACAAGACCCTGGAGAGCATCCTGCACCCC
CGCGGCCTCGAG
